Addgene plasmid #138825: pPD387 VPR-ZF43(AAAR)
Purpose: Constitutive expression of VPR-ZF43(AAAR) under the CMV promoter.
Depositing lab: Joshua Leonard. Depositing organization: Northwestern University. Publication: The COMET toolkit for composing customizable genetic programs in mammalian cells. Donahue PS, Draut JW, Muldoon JJ, Edelstein HI, Bagheri N, Leonard JN. Nat Commun. 2020 Feb 7;11(1):779. doi: 10.1038/s41467-019-14147-5. PubMed 32034124.
Backbone
  Vector backbone: pPD005 pcDNA Golden Gate
  Vector type: Mammalian Expression, Synthetic Biology
Growth in bacteria
  Bacterial resistance: Ampicillin, 100 μg/mL
  Growth temperature: 37°C
  Growth strain: DH5alpha
  Copy number: High Copy
Gene/Insert
  Gene/Insert name: VPR-ZF43(AAAR)
  Species: Synthetic
  Mutation: R6A, R15A, R43A
  Promoter: CMV
  Tag / fusion protein: 3xFlag (N terminal on insert)
  Cloning method: Restriction Enzyme; 5′ cloning site NheI (not destroyed); 3′ cloning site NotI (not destroyed)
  Sequencing primers: 5′ CGCAAATGGGCGGTAGGCGTG; 3′ TAGAAGGCACAGTCGAGG
Terms and licenses: Academic/Nonprofit Terms; Industry Terms: Not Available to Industry
Depositor comments: Leonard Lab plasmid reference number: L1386
How to cite: pPD387 VPR-ZF43(AAAR) was a gift from Joshua Leonard (Addgene plasmid # 138825 ; http://n2t.net/addgene:138825 ; RRID:Addgene_138825)
