[The description below was written by a language model from this plasmid's Addgene catalogue record and pLannotate feature annotations shown in this document.]
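Description:
pPD387 VPR-ZF43(AAAR) is a mammalian expression plasmid of about 6.3 kb built on pPD005, a pcDNA-derived backbone adapted for Golden Gate assembly. It is part of the COMET toolkit of parts for composing synthetic transcriptional programs in mammalian cells. It is maintained in E. coli at high copy through a ColE1/pUC-type origin and selected with ampicillin via the β-lactamase gene. The backbone also carries an f1 phage origin. An SV40 early promoter and SV40 polyadenylation signal flank only a short fragment annotated as a bleomycin-resistance gene, so the feature table does not show an intact mammalian selection marker, which points to transient transfection as the likely mode of use.

The payload is a synthetic transcription factor driven constitutively by the CMV immediate early enhancer and promoter and terminated by the bovine growth hormone polyadenylation signal, with the insert cloned between NheI and NotI sites. A T7 promoter sits upstream of the coding region. The open reading frame begins with an N-terminal 3xFLAG tag for detection. This is followed by the tripartite VPR activation domain, seen in the annotation as VP16-derived repeats, a RELA (p65) segment and the Epstein-Barr virus Rta activation domain. The zinc finger DNA-binding domain ZF43 is not itself annotated but presumably occupies the unannotated stretch between the Rta domain and the polyadenylation signal. The AAAR designation corresponds to the recorded R6A, R15A and R43A substitutions. The record does not state their effect, although arginine-to-alanine changes in zinc finger scaffolds are generally used to reduce DNA-binding affinity. The construct supplies a strong activator for reporters or circuits carrying cognate ZF43 binding sites.
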