Features (pLannotate 1.2.2; 23 found; start..end, strand, type, name):
     28..80      -  misc_feature   bom (fragment): basis of mobility region from pBR322
    235..614     +  enhancer       CMV enhancer: human cytomegalovirus immediate early enhancer
    615..818     +  promoter       CMV promoter: human cytomegalovirus (CMV) immediate early promoter
    814..847     +  LTR            5' LTR (truncated) (fragment): truncated 5' long terminal repeat (LTR) from HIV-1
    863..881     +  promoter       T7 promoter: promoter for bacteriophage T7 RNA polymerase
    952..975     +  CDS            3xFLAG (fragment): three tandem FLAG® epitope tags
   1147..1163    +  CDS            VP96 (fragment): 6 tandem repeats of the minimal activation domain of herpes simplex virus VP16 (Cheng et al., 2013)
   1210..1989    +  CDS            RELA (fragment): TF65_HUMAN - Also known as NFKB3. Experimental evidence at protein level: Swiss-Prot protein existence level 1. NF-kappa-B is a pleiotropic transcription factor present in almost all cell types and is the endpoint of a series of signal transduction events that are initiated by a vast array of stimuli related to many biological processes such as inflammation, immunity, differentiation, cell growth, tumorigenesis and apoptosis. NF-kappa-B is a homo- or heterodimeric complex formed by the Rel-like domain- containing proteins RELA/p65, RELB, NFKB1/p105, NFKB1/p50, REL and NFKB2/p52. The heterodime
   2008..2577    +  CDS            Rta AD: transcriptional activation domain from the human herpesvirus 4 (Epstein-Barr virus) replication and transcription activator Rta/BRLF1 (Hardwick et al., 1992; Chavez et al., 2015)
   2940..3051    +  polyA_signal   bGH poly(A) signal: bovine growth hormone polyadenylation signal
   3168..3189    +  promoter       SV40 promoter (fragment): SV40 enhancer and early promoter
   3210..3638    +  rep_origin     f1 ori (sequence partly withheld): f1 bacteriophage origin of replication; arrow indicates direction of (+) strand synthesis
   3643..3665    +  promoter       SV40 promoter (fragment): SV40 enhancer and early promoter
   3666..3857    +  promoter       SV40 promoter: SV40 early promoter
   3884..3982    +  CDS            ble (fragment): BLE_KLEPN - Experimental evidence at protein level: Swiss-Prot protein existence level 1. Binding protein with a strong affinity to the bleomycin family of antibiotics. Binds to CL990; an antimitotic-antibiotic compound. From Klebsiella pneumoniae.
   3977..4098    +  polyA_signal   SV40 poly(A) signal: SV40 polyadenylation signal
   4171..4187    -  protein_bind   lac operator: The lac repressor binds to the lac operator to inhibit transcription in E. coli. This inhibition can be relieved by adding lactose or isopropyl-β-D-thiogalactopyranoside (IPTG). lac repressor encoded by lacI
   4195..4225    -  promoter       lac promoter: promoter for the E. coli lac operon
   4240..4261    -  protein_bind   CAP binding site: CAP binding activates transcription in the presence of cAMP. E. coli catabolite activator protein
   4274..4366    -  CDS            lacI (fragment): lac repressor; lacI; The lac repressor binds to the lac operator to inhibit transcription in E. coli. This inhibition can be relieved by adding lactose or isopropyl-β-D-thiogalactopyranoside (IPTG).
   4549..5137    -  rep_origin     ori: high-copy-number ColE1/pMB1/pBR322/pUC origin of replication
   5308..6168    -  CDS            AmpR: β-lactamase; bla; confers resistance to ampicillin, carbenicillin, and related antibiotics
   6169..6273    -  promoter       AmpR promoter: bla
>Addgene plasmid #138825 | pPD387 VPR-ZF43(AAAR) | addgene full sequence | sequence record 321522 | Addgene NGS Result
GACGGATCGGGAGATCTCCCGATCCCCTATGGTGCACTCTCAGTACAATCTGCTCTGATGCCGCATAGTT
AAGCCAGTATCTGCTCCCTGCTTGTGTGTTGGAGGTCGCTGAGTAGTGCGCGAGCAAAATTTAAGCTACA
ACAAGGCAAGGCTTGACCGACAATTGCATGAAGAATCTGCTTAGGGTTAGGCGTTTTGCGCTGCTTCGCG
ATGTACGGGCCAGATATACGCGTTGACATTGATTATTGACTAGTTATTAATAGTAATCAATTACGGGGTC
ATTAGTTCATAGCCCATATATGGAGTTCCGCGTTACATAACTTACGGTAAATGGCCCGCCTGGCTGACCG
CCCAACGACCCCCGCCCATTGACGTCAATAATGACGTATGTTCCCATAGTAACGCCAATAGGGACTTTCC
ATTGACGTCAATGGGTGGAGTATTTACGGTAAACTGCCCACTTGGCAGTACATCAAGTGTATCATATGCC
AAGTACGCCCCCTATTGACGTCAATGACGGTAAATGGCCCGCCTGGCATTATGCCCAGTACATGACCTTA
TGGGACTTTCCTACTTGGCAGTACATCTACGTATTAGTCATCGCTATTACCATGGTGATGCGGTTTTGGC
AGTACATCAATGGGCGTGGATAGCGGTTTGACTCACGGGGATTTCCAAGTCTCCACCCCATTGACGTCAA
TGGGAGTTTGTTTTGGCACCAAAATCAACGGGACTTTCCAAAATGTCGTAACAACTCCGCCCCATTGACG
CAAATGGGCGGTAGGCGTGTACGGTGGGAGGTCTATATAAGCAGAGCTCTCTGGCTAACTAGAGAACCCA
CTGCTTACTGGCTTATCGAAATTAATACGACTCACTATAGGGAGTCCCAAGCTGGCTAGCGCCACCATGG
ATTATAAGGATCACGATGGCGACTACAAGGACCACGATATTGACTACAAAGACGATGACGATAAAATGGC
TCCTAAGAAAAAGCGCAAAGTCGGTATCCATGGCGTTCCCGGATCAGACGCATTGGACGATTTTGATCTG
GATATGCTGGGAAGTGACGCCCTCGATGATTTTGACCTTGACATGCTTGGTTCGGATGCCCTTGATGACT
TTGACCTCGACATGCTCGGCAGTGACGCCCTTGATGATTTCGACCTGGACATGCTGATTAACTCTAGAAG
TTCCGGATCTGTTGGTAGCCAGTACCTGCCCGACACCGACGACCGGCACCGGATCGAGGAAAAGCGGAAG
CGGACCTACGAGACATTCAAGAGCATCATGAAGAAGTCCCCCTTCAGCGGCCCCACCGACCCTAGACCTC
CACCTAGAAGAATCGCCGTGCCCAGCAGATCCAGCGCCAGCGTGCCAAAACCTGCCCCCCAGCCTTACCC
CTTCACCAGCAGCCTGAGCACCATCAACTACGACGAGTTCCCTACCATGGTGTTCCCCAGCGGCCAGATC
TCTCAGGCCTCTGCTCTGGCTCCAGCCCCTCCTCAGGTGCTGCCTCAGGCTCCTGCTCCTGCACCAGCTC
CAGCCATGGTGTCTGCACTGGCTCAGGCACCAGCACCCGTGCCTGTGCTGGCTCCTGGACCTCCACAGGC
TGTGGCTCCACCAGCCCCTAAACCTACACAGGCCGGCGAGGGCACACTGTCTGAAGCTCTGCTGCAGCTG
CAGTTCGACGACGAGGATCTGGGAGCCCTGCTGGGAAACAGCACCGATCCTGCCGTGTTCACCGACCTGG
CCAGCGTGGACAACAGCGAGTTCCAGCAGCTGCTGAACCAGGGCATCCCTGTGGCCCCTCACACCACCGA
GCCCATGCTGATGGAATACCCCGAGGCCATCACCCGGCTCGTGACAGGCGCTCAGAGGCCTCCTGATCCA
GCTCCTGCCCCTCTGGGAGCACCAGGCCTGCCTAATGGACTGCTGTCTGGCGACGAGGACTTCAGCTCTA
TCGCCGATATGGATTTCTCAGCCTTGCTGGGCTCTGGCAGCGGCAGCCGGGATTCCAGGGAAGGGATGTT
TTTGCCGAAGCCTGAGGCCGGCTCCGCTATTAGTGACGTGTTTGAGGGCCGCGAGGTGTGCCAGCCAAAA
CGAATCCGGCCATTTCATCCTCCAGGAAGTCCATGGGCCAACCGCCCACTCCCCGCCAGCCTCGCACCAA
CACCAACCGGTCCAGTACATGAGCCAGTCGGGTCACTGACCCCGGCACCAGTCCCTCAGCCACTGGATCC
AGCGCCCGCAGTGACTCCCGAGGCCAGTCACCTGTTGGAGGATCCCGATGAAGAGACGAGCCAGGCTGTC
AAAGCCCTTCGGGAGATGGCCGATACTGTGATTCCCCAGAAGGAAGAGGCTGCAATCTGTGGCCAAATGG
ACCTTTCCCATCCGCCCCCAAGGGGCCATCTGGATGAGCTGACAACCACACTTGAGTCCATGACCGAGGA
TCTGAACCTGGACTCACCCCTGACCCCGGAATTGAACGAGATTCTGGATACCTTCCTGAACGACGAGTGC
CTCTTGCATGCCATGCATATCAGCACAGGACTGTCCATCTTCGACACATCTCTGTTTTCTGGTTCTGGTT
CTGGTTCAGGATCCGGTACCGGTGGAGCTAGACCCGGGGAGGCCCCCTTCCAGTGTCGCATTTGCATGGC
GAACTTTTCGCGCCAGGACAGGCTTGACAGGCATACCCGTACTCATACCGGTGAAAAACCGTTTCAGTGT
CGGATCTGTATGGCAAATTTCTCCCAGAAGGAGCACTTGGCGGGGCATCTACGTACGCACACCGGCGAGA
AGCCATTCCAATGCCGAATATGCATGCGCAACTTCAGTCGCCGCGACAACCTGAACCGGCACCTAAAAAC
CCACCTGAGAGGATCTTAAGCGGCCGCTCGAGTCTAGAGGGCCCGTTTAAACCCGCTGATCAGCCTCGAC
TGTGCCTTCTAGTTGCCAGCCATCTGTTGTTTGCCCCTCCCCCGTGCCTTCCTTGACCCTGGAAGGTGCC
ACTCCCACTGTCCTTTCCTAATAAAATGAGGAAATTGCATCGCATTGTCTGAGTAGGTGTCATTCTATTC
TGGGGGGTGGGGTGGGGCAGGACAGCAAGGGGGAGGATTGGGAAGTCAATAGCAGGCATGCTGGGGATGC
GGTGGGCTCTATGGCTTCTGAGGCGGAAAGAACCAGCTGGGGCTCTAGGGGGTATCCCC
[124 nt withheld, positions 3210-3333]
C
[91 nt withheld, positions 3335-3425]
A
[49 nt withheld, positions 3427-3475]
CCTTTGACGTTGGAGTCCACGTTCTTT
[37 nt withheld, positions 3503-3539]
ACCCTATCTCGGTCTATTCTTTTGATTTATAAGGGATTTTGCCGATTTCGGCCTATTGGTTAAAAAATGA
GCTGATTTAACAAAAATTTAACGCGAATTAATTCTGTGGAATGTGTGTCAGTTAGGCTCAATTAGTCAGC
AACCATAGTCCCGCCCCTAACTCCGCCCATCCCGCCCCTAACTCCGCCCAGTTCCGCCCATTCTCCGCCC
CATGGCTGACTAATTTTTTTTATTTATGCAGAGGCCGAGGCCGCCTCTGCCTCTGAGCTATTCCAGAAGT
AGTGAGGAGGCTTTTTTGGAGGCCTAGGCTTTTGCAAAAAGCTCCCGGGAGCTTGTATATCCATTTTCGG
AGGTTGGGCTTCGGAATCGTTTTCCGGGACGCCGGCTGGATGATCCTCCAGCGCGGGGATCTCATGCTGG
AGTTCTTCGCCCACCCCAACTTGTTTATTGCAGCTTATAATGGTTACAAATAAAGCAATAGCATCACAAA
TTTCACAAATAAAGCATTTTTTTCACTGCATTCTAGTTGTGGTTTGTCCAAACTCATCAATGTATCTTAT
CATGTCTGTATACCGTCGACCTCTAGCTAGAGCTTGGCGTAATCATGGTCATAGCTGTTTCCTGTGTGAA
ATTGTTATCCGCTCACAATTCCACACAACATACGAGCCGGAAGCATAAAGTGTAAAGCCTGGGGTGCCTA
ATGAGTGAGCTAACTCACATTAATTGCGTTGCGCTCACTGCCCGCTTTCCAGTCGGGAAACCTGTCGTGC
CAGCTGCATTAATGAATCGGCCAACGCGCGGGGAGAGGCGGTTTGCGTATTGGGCGCTCTTCCGCTTCCT
CGCTCACTGACTCGCTGCGCTCGGTCGTTCGGCTGCGGCGAGCGGTATCAGCTCACTCAAAGGCGGTAAT
ACGGTTATCCACAGAATCAGGGGATAACGCAGGAAAGAACATGTGAGCAAAAGGCCAGCAAAAGGCCAGG
AACCGTAAAAAGGCCGCGTTGCTGGCGTTTTTCCATAGGCTCCGCCCCCCTGACGAGCATCACAAAAATC
GACGCTCAAGTCAGAGGTGGCGAAACCCGACAGGACTATAAAGATACCAGGCGTTTCCCCCTGGAAGCTC
CCTCGTGCGCTCTCCTGTTCCGACCCTGCCGCTTACCGGATACCTGTCCGCCTTTCTCCCTTCGGGAAGC
GTGGCGCTTTCTCATAGCTCACGCTGTAGGTATCTCAGTTCGGTGTAGGTCGTTCGCTCCAAGCTGGGCT
GTGTGCACGAACCCCCCGTTCAGCCCGACCGCTGCGCCTTATCCGGTAACTATCGTCTTGAGTCCAACCC
GGTAAGACACGACTTATCGCCACTGGCAGCAGCCACTGGTAACAGGATTAGCAGAGCGAGGTATGTAGGC
GGTGCTACAGAGTTCTTGAAGTGGTGGCCTAACTACGGCTACACTAGAAGAACAGTATTTGGTATCTGCG
CTCTGCTGAAGCCAGTTACCTTCGGAAAAAGAGTTGGTAGCTCTTGATCCGGCAAACAAACCACCGCTGG
TAGCGGTGGTTTTTTTGTTTGCAAGCAGCAGATTACGCGCAGAAAAAAAGGATCTCAAGAAGATCCTTTG
ATCTTTTCTACGGGGTCTGACGCTCAGTGGAACGAAAACTCACGTTAAGGGATTTTGGTCATGAGATTAT
CAAAAAGGATCTTCACCTAGATCCTTTTAAATTAAAAATGAAGTTTTAAATCAATCTAAAGTATATATGA
GTAAACTTGGTCTGACAGTTACCAATGCTTAATCAGTGAGGCACCTATCTCAGCGATCTGTCTATTTCGT
TCATCCATAGTTGCCTGACTCCCCGTCGTGTAGATAACTACGATACGGGAGGGCTTACCATCTGGCCCCA
GTGCTGCAATGATACCGCGAGATCCACGCTCACCGGCTCCAGATTTATCAGCAATAAACCAGCCAGCCGG
AAGGGCCGAGCGCAGAAGTGGTCCTGCAACTTTATCCGCCTCCATCCAGTCTATTAATTGTTGCCGGGAA
GCTAGAGTAAGTAGTTCGCCAGTTAATAGTTTGCGCAACGTTGTTGCCATTGCTACAGGCATCGTGGTGT
CACGCTCGTCGTTTGGTATGGCTTCATTCAGCTCCGGTTCCCAACGATCAAGGCGAGTTACATGATCCCC
CATGTTGTGCAAAAAAGCGGTTAGCTCCTTCGGTCCTCCGATCGTTGTCAGAAGTAAGTTGGCCGCAGTG
TTATCACTCATGGTTATGGCAGCACTGCATAATTCTCTTACTGTCATGCCATCCGTAAGATGCTTTTCTG
TGACTGGTGAGTACTCAACCAAGTCATTCTGAGAATAGTGTATGCGGCGACCGAGTTGCTCTTGCCCGGC
GTCAATACGGGATAATACCGCGCCACATAGCAGAACTTTAAAAGTGCTCATCATTGGAAAACGTTCTTCG
GGGCGAAAACTCTCAAGGATCTTACCGCTGTTGAGATCCAGTTCGATGTAACCCACTCGTGCACCCAACT
GATCTTCAGCATCTTTTACTTTCACCAGCGTTTCTGGGTGAGCAAAAACAGGAAGGCAAAATGCCGCAAA
AAAGGGAATAAGGGCGACACGGAAATGTTGAATACTCATACTCTTCCTTTTTCAATATTATTGAAGCATT
TATCAGGGTTATTGTCTCATGAGCGGATACATATTTGAATGTATTTAGAAAAATAAACAAATAGGGGTTC
CGCGCACATTTCCCCGAAAAGTGCCACCTGACGTC
