>Addgene plasmid #138825 | pPD387 VPR-ZF43(AAAR) | depositor partial sequence | sequence record 268317 | VPR-ZF43(AAAR) gene
ATGGATTATAAGGATCACGATGGCGACTACAAGGACCACGATATTGACTACAAAGACGATGACGATAAAA
TGGCTCCTAAGAAAAAGCGCAAAGTCGGTATCCATGGCGTTCCCGGATCAGACGCATTGGACGATTTTGA
TCTGGATATGCTGGGAAGTGACGCCCTCGATGATTTTGACCTTGACATGCTTGGTTCGGATGCCCTTGAT
GACTTTGACCTCGACATGCTCGGCAGTGACGCCCTTGATGATTTCGACCTGGACATGCTGATTAACTCTA
GAAGTTCCGGATCTGTTGGTAGCCAGTACCTGCCCGACACCGACGACCGGCACCGGATCGAGGAAAAGCG
GAAGCGGACCTACGAGACATTCAAGAGCATCATGAAGAAGTCCCCCTTCAGCGGCCCCACCGACCCTAGA
CCTCCACCTAGAAGAATCGCCGTGCCCAGCAGATCCAGCGCCAGCGTGCCAAAACCTGCCCCCCAGCCTT
ACCCCTTCACCAGCAGCCTGAGCACCATCAACTACGACGAGTTCCCTACCATGGTGTTCCCCAGCGGCCA
GATCTCTCAGGCCTCTGCTCTGGCTCCAGCCCCTCCTCAGGTGCTGCCTCAGGCTCCTGCTCCTGCACCA
GCTCCAGCCATGGTGTCTGCACTGGCTCAGGCACCAGCACCCGTGCCTGTGCTGGCTCCTGGACCTCCAC
AGGCTGTGGCTCCACCAGCCCCTAAACCTACACAGGCCGGCGAGGGCACACTGTCTGAAGCTCTGCTGCA
GCTGCAGTTCGACGACGAGGATCTGGGAGCCCTGCTGGGAAACAGCACCGATCCTGCCGTGTTCACCGAC
CTGGCCAGCGTGGACAACAGCGAGTTCCAGCAGCTGCTGAACCAGGGCATCCCTGTGGCCCCTCACACCA
CCGAGCCCATGCTGATGGAATACCCCGAGGCCATCACCCGGCTCGTGACAGGCGCTCAGAGGCCTCCTGA
TCCAGCTCCTGCCCCTCTGGGAGCACCAGGCCTGCCTAATGGACTGCTGTCTGGCGACGAGGACTTCAGC
TCTATCGCCGATATGGATTTCTCAGCCTTGCTGGGCTCTGGCAGCGGCAGCCGGGATTCCAGGGAAGGGA
TGTTTTTGCCGAAGCCTGAGGCCGGCTCCGCTATTAGTGACGTGTTTGAGGGCCGCGAGGTGTGCCAGCC
AAAACGAATCCGGCCATTTCATCCTCCAGGAAGTCCATGGGCCAACCGCCCACTCCCCGCCAGCCTCGCA
CCAACACCAACCGGTCCAGTACATGAGCCAGTCGGGTCACTGACCCCGGCACCAGTCCCTCAGCCACTGG
ATCCAGCGCCCGCAGTGACTCCCGAGGCCAGTCACCTGTTGGAGGATCCCGATGAAGAGACGAGCCAGGC
TGTCAAAGCCCTTCGGGAGATGGCCGATACTGTGATTCCCCAGAAGGAAGAGGCTGCAATCTGTGGCCAA
ATGGACCTTTCCCATCCGCCCCCAAGGGGCCATCTGGATGAGCTGACAACCACACTTGAGTCCATGACCG
AGGATCTGAACCTGGACTCACCCCTGACCCCGGAATTGAACGAGATTCTGGATACCTTCCTGAACGACGA
GTGCCTCTTGCATGCCATGCATATCAGCACAGGACTGTCCATCTTCGACACATCTCTGTTTTCTGGTTCT
GGTTCTGGTTCAGGATCCGGTACCGGTGGAGCTAGACCCGGGGAGGCCCCCTTCCAGTGTCGCATTTGCA
TGGCGAACTTTTCGCGCCAGGACAGGCTTGACAGGCATACCCGTACTCATACCGGTGAAAAACCGTTTCA
GTGTCGGATCTGTATGGCAAATTTCTCCCAGAAGGAGCACTTGGCGGGGCATCTACGTACGCACACCGGC
GAGAAGCCATTCCAATGCCGAATATGCATGCGCAACTTCAGTCGCCGCGACAACCTGAACCGGCACCTAA
AAACCCACCTGAGAGGATCTTAA
